>Addgene plasmid #185142 | MAHS_RAMVA_Tanaka pSecTag (pBS0253) | addgene full sequence | sequence record 365643 | Addgene NGS Result
CTCTTCCGCTTCCTCGCTCACTGACTCGCTGCGCTCGGTCGTTCGGCTGCGGCGAGCGGTATCAGCTCAC
TCAAAGGCGGTAATACGGTTATCCACAGAATCAGGGGATAACGCAGGAAAGAACATGTGAGCAAAAGGCC
AGCAAAAGGCCAGGAACCGTAAAAAGGCCGCGTTGCTGGCGTTTTTCCATAGGCTCCGCCCCCCTGACGA
GCATCACAAAAATCGACGCTCAAGTCAGAGGTGGCGAAACCCGACAGGACTATAAAGATACCAGGCGTTT
CCCCCTGGAAGCTCCCTCGTGCGCTCTCCTGTTCCGACCCTGCCGCTTACCGGATACCTGTCCGCCTTTC
TCCCTTCGGGAAGCGTGGCGCTTTCTCATAGCTCACGCTGTAGGTATCTCAGTTCGGTGTAGGTCGTTCG
CTCCAAGCTGGGCTGTGTGCACGAACCCCCCGTTCAGCCCGACCGCTGCGCCTTATCCGGTAACTATCGT
CTTGAGTCCAACCCGGTAAGACACGACTTATCGCCACTGGCAGCAGCCACTGGTAACAGGATTAGCAGAG
CGAGGTATGTAGGCGGTGCTACAGAGTTCTTGAAGTGGTGGCCTAACTACGGCTACACTAGAAGAACAGT
ATTTGGTATCTGCGCTCTGCTGAAGCCAGTTACCTTCGGAAAAAGAGTTGGTAGCTCTTGATCCGGCAAA
CAAACCACCGCTGGTAGCGGTGGTTTTTTTGTTTGCAAGCAGCAGATTACGCGCAGAAAAAAAGGATCTC
AAGAAGATCCTTTGATCTTTTCTACGGGGTCTGACGCTCAGTGGAACGAAAACTCACGTTAAGGGATTTT
GGTCATGAGATTATCAAAAAGGATCTTCACCTAGATCCTTTTAAATTAAAAATGAAGTTTTAAATCAATC
TAAAGTATATATGAGTAAACTTGGTCTGACAGTTACCAATGCTTAATCAGTGAGGCACCTATCTCAGCGA
TCTGTCTATTTCGTTCATCCATAGTTGCCTGACTCCCCGTCGTGTAGATAACTACGATACGGGAGGGCTT
ACCATCTGGCCCCAGTGCTGCAATGATACCGCGAGACCCACGCTCACCGGCTCCAGATTTATCAGCAATA
AACCAGCCAGCCGGAAGGGCCGAGCGCAGAAGTGGTCCTGCAACTTTATCCGCCTCCATCCAGTCTATTA
ATTGTTGCCGGGAAGCTAGAGTAAGTAGTTCGCCAGTTAATAGTTTGCGCAACGTTGTTGCCATTGCTAC
AGGCATCGTGGTGTCACGCTCGTCGTTTGGTATGGCTTCATTCAGCTCCGGTTCCCAACGATCAAGGCGA
GTTACATGATCCCCCATGTTGTGCAAAAAAGCGGTTAGCTCCTTCGGTCCTCCGATCGTTGTCAGAAGTA
AGTTGGCCGCAGTGTTATCACTCATGGTTATGGCAGCACTGCATAATTCTCTTACTGTCATGCCATCCGT
AAGATGCTTTTCTGTGACTGGTGAGTACTCAACCAAGTCATTCTGAGAATAGTGTATGCGGCGACCGAGT
TGCTCTTGCCCGGCGTCAATACGGGATAATACCGCGCCACATAGCAGAACTTTAAAAGTGCTCATCATTG
GAAAACGTTCTTCGGGGCGAAAACTCTCAAGGATCTTACCGCTGTTGAGATCCAGTTCGATGTAACCCAC
TCGTGCACCCAACTGATCTTCAGCATCTTTTACTTTCACCAGCGTTTCTGGGTGAGCAAAAACAGGAAGG
CAAAATGCCGCAAAAAAGGGAATAAGGGCGACACGGAAATGTTGAATACTCATACTCTTCCTTTTTCAAT
ATTATTGAAGCATTTATCAGGGTTATTGTCTCATGAGCGGATACATATTTGAATGTATTTAGAAAAATAA
ACAAATAGGGGTTCCGCGCACATTTCCCCGAAAAGTGCCACCTGACGTCGACGGATCGGGAGATCTCCCG
ATCCCCTATGGTGCACTCTCAGTACAATCTGCTCTGATGCCGCATAGTTAAGCCAGTATCTGCTCCCTGC
TTGTGTGTTGGAGGTCGCTGAGTAGTGCGCGAGCAAAATTTAAGCTACAACAAGGCAAGGCTTGACCGAC
AATTGCATGAAGAATCTGCTTAGGGTTAGGCGTTTTGCGCTGCTTCGCGATGTACGGGCCAGATATACGC
GTTGACATTGATTATTGACTAGTTATTAATAGTAATCAATTACGGGGTCATTAGTTCATAGCCCATATAT
GGAGTTCCGCGTTACATAACTTACGGTAAATGGCCCGCCTGGCTGACCGCCCAACGACCCCCGCCCATTG
ACGTCAATAATGACGTATGTTCCCATAGTAACGCCAATAGGGACTTTCCATTGACGTCAATGGGTGGAGT
ATTTACGGTAAACTGCCCACTTGGCAGTACATCAAGTGTATCATATGCCAAGTACGCCCCCTATTGACGT
CAATGACGGTAAATGGCCCGCCTGGCATTATGCCCAGTACATGACCTTATGGGACTTTCCTACTTGGCAG
TACATCTACGTATTAGTCATCGCTATTACCATGGTGATGCGGTTTTGGCAGTACATCAATGGGCGTGGAT
AGCGGTTTGACTCACGGGGATTTCCAAGTCTCCACCCCATTGACGTCAATGGGAGTTTGTTTTGGCACCA
AAATCAACGGGACTTTCCAAAATGTCGTAACAACTCCGCCCCATTGACGCAAATGGGCGGTAGGCGTGTA
CGGTGGGAGGTCTATATAAGCAGAGCTCTCTGGCTAACTAGAGAACCCACTGCTTACTGGCTTATCGAAA
TTAATACGACTCACTATAGGGAGACCCGAATTCGCCGCCACCATGGATTACAAGGATGATGATGATAAGA
TGATGTCCAGATACCTGCTGCGCGATGTCCAGGCTGTATTACGCGGAGTTCGCAAAGTGGCCGAGAGTAG
CTTAAAGCTGGAGACGGAGAAAGTCAGTCTGCGGCTTGGTGACTTTCGGTCACAGCCTTCCCTTCGCAGT
GTGCCTGCTTCCCTCACAAGTCGATCACAGGCATTTAGCCTACAGGAGATAGCTGCTCGTGCCGGAGTTG
TTCTGCGAGGAGTGCAACAACAGTTCCGAAACGTCACTGGAGTGAATGCCGCTCCTGTTGTAGCCTTTGA
TAATGGATCAGTTCTATACAGTGAAAGAATCCACTCGCAGAGTTCGCAGAAGCAGGCCCCGACTACAGTA
CCAACAGGATCCGTCAGCAATTCCCCTCAACCGGAAGGAAAGGCAAACGAAGCTGCTGAACGCGCAAAAC
AGTTTATGAATCCTCCAGTTGCGCCAATGGATCCTGTCGACAAGAATGAATTTGTCGCCATGCCGGAGAT
GGGTCGTAGTAATGGAAATGGAGAAAACAAACAAGCTGCTGATTTCATGAAAAACCAAGGTGACACCGAT
ATGGATTCCCAGTACGCGCCTGATTCATCGAAGAACACGAAATCGGTTCCCACGAAGGAAATCGTTGCTG
AAGATGGTTCGATGAGCATTGAGGATATCAAGAAAGCTACGCAGGTTACTCCTGGAGTTGCAGTTAAAAA
CGAGGGTGTTTAGGGGTGTTTGTGGTTTTGTTGTGTGGTATTGTGATCAGCACGTGTTGACAATTAATCA
TCGGCATAGTATATCGGCATAGTATAATACGACAAGGTGAGGAACTAAACCATGGCCAAGTTGACCAGTG
CCGTTCCGGTGCTCACCGCGCGCGACGTCGCCGGAGCGGTCGAGTTCTGGACCGACCGGCTCGGGTTCTC
CCGGGACTTCGTGGAGGACGACTTCGCCGGTGTGGTCCGGGACGACGTGACCCTGTTCATCAGCGCGGTC
CAGGACCAGGTGGTGCCGGACAACACCCTGGCCTGGGTGTGGGTGCGCGGCCTGGACGAGCTGTACGCCG
AGTGGTCGGAGGTCGTGTCCACGAACTTCCGGGACGCCTCCGGGCCGGCCATGACCGAGATCGGCGAGCA
GCCGTGGGGGCGGGAGTTCGCCCTGCGCGACCCGGCCGGCAACTGCGTGCACTTCGTGGCCGAGGAGCAG
GACTGACACGTGCTACGAGATTTCGATTCCACCGCCGCCTTCTATGAAAGGTTGGGCTTCGGAATCGTTT
TCCGGGACGCCGGCTGGATGATCCTCCAGCGCGGGGATCTCATGCTGGAGTTCTTCGCCCACCCCAACTT
GTTTATTGCAGCTTATAATGGTTACAAATAAAGCAATAGCATCACAAATTTCACAAATAAAGCATTTTTT
TCACTGCATTCTAGTTGTGGTTTGTCCAAACTCATCAATGTATCTTATCATGTCTGTATACCGTCGACCT
CTAGCTAGAGCTTGGCGTAATCATGGTCATAGCTGTTTCCTGTGTGAAATTGTTATCCGCTCACAATTCC
ACACAACATACGAGCCGGAAGCATAAAGTGTAAAGCCTGGGGTGCCTAATGAGTGAGCTAACTTACATTA
ATTGCGTTGCGCTCACTGCCCGCTTTCCAGTCGGGAAACCTGTCGTGCCAGCTGCATTAATGAATCGGCC
AACGCGCGGGGAGAGGCGGTTTGCGTATTGGGCG
Features (pLannotate 1.2.2; 18 found; start..end, strand, type, name):
    184..772     -  rep_origin     ori: high-copy-number ColE1/pMB1/pBR322/pUC origin of replication
    943..1803    -  CDS            AmpR: β-lactamase; bla; confers resistance to ampicillin, carbenicillin, and related antibiotics
   1804..1908    -  promoter       AmpR promoter: bla
   1967..2019    -  misc_feature   bom (fragment): basis of mobility region from pBR322
   2174..2553    +  enhancer       CMV enhancer: human cytomegalovirus immediate early enhancer
   2554..2757    +  promoter       CMV promoter: human cytomegalovirus (CMV) immediate early promoter
   2753..2786    +  LTR            5' LTR (truncated) (fragment): truncated 5' long terminal repeat (LTR) from HIV-1
   2802..2820    +  promoter       T7 promoter: promoter for bacteriophage T7 RNA polymerase
   2845..2869    +  CDS            2xFLAG (fragment): two tandem FLAG® epitope tags
   2873..3580    +  CDS            MAHS: MAHS_RAMVA - Experimental evidence at transcript level: Swiss-Prot protein existence level 2. Mitochondrial heat soluble protein acting as a molecular shield in water-deficient condition. From Ramazzottius varieornatus (Water bear) (Tardigrade).
   3626..3673    +  promoter       EM7 promoter: synthetic bacterial promoter&nbsp
   3692..4066    +  CDS            BleoR: antibiotic-binding protein; Sh ble from Streptoalloteichus hindustanus; confers resistance to bleomycin, phleomycin, and Zeocin™
   4076..4201    +  CDS            ble (fragment): BLE_KLEPN - Experimental evidence at protein level: Swiss-Prot protein existence level 1. Binding protein with a strong affinity to the bleomycin family of antibiotics. Binds to CL990; an antimitotic-antibiotic compound. From Klebsiella pneumoniae.
   4196..4317    +  polyA_signal   SV40 poly(A) signal: SV40 polyadenylation signal
   4390..4406    -  protein_bind   lac operator: The lac repressor binds to the lac operator to inhibit transcription in E. coli. This inhibition can be relieved by adding lactose or isopropyl-β-D-thiogalactopyranoside (IPTG). lac repressor encoded by lacI
   4414..4444    -  promoter       lac promoter: promoter for the E. coli lac operon
   4459..4480    -  protein_bind   CAP binding site: CAP binding activates transcription in the presence of cAMP. E. coli catabolite activator protein
   4493..1       -  CDS            lacI (fragment) (across the origin): lac repressor; lacI; The lac repressor binds to the lac operator to inhibit transcription in E. coli. This inhibition can be relieved by adding lactose or isopropyl-β-D-thiogalactopyranoside (IPTG).
