[The description below was written by a language model from this plasmid's Addgene catalogue record and pLannotate feature annotations shown in this document.]
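Description:
MAHS_RAMVA_Tanaka pSecTag (pBS0253) is a 4.6 kb mammalian expression plasmid carrying the coding sequence for MAHS, the mitochondrial abundant heat soluble protein of the tardigrade Ramazzottius varieornatus, which is thought to act as a molecular shield under water-deficient conditions. The backbone is recorded as "YK 02", and the plasmid name and depositor comments tie it to the pSecTag family, with pSecTag2 B serving as the empty-vector negative control. It is maintained in E. coli at high copy through a ColE1/pUC-type origin and selected with ampicillin via the β-lactamase gene and its native promoter.

Expression in mammalian cells is driven by the human cytomegalovirus immediate early enhancer and promoter, followed by a T7 promoter that could support in vitro transcription or serve as a sequencing primer site. A partial FLAG epitope match lies immediately upstream of the MAHS reading frame, suggesting an N-terminal FLAG tag for detection. The catalogue lists a 771 bp insert, while the annotated MAHS match spans about 708 bp. Downstream, an EM7 bacterial promoter precedes the Sh ble gene, which confers Zeocin/bleomycin resistance, and an SV40 polyadenylation signal follows. No separate mammalian promoter for the Zeocin marker and no dedicated polyadenylation signal directly after the insert are annotated, so the SV40 signal may be the only terminator for the CMV transcript. The short HIV-1 LTR, lac promoter/operator and lacI fragments appear to be backbone remnants or incidental annotation matches.

The plasmid was built by Gibson cloning for a screen of extremotolerance-associated proteins in human cells. MAHS was among the worst performers in the apoptosis assay, inducing rather than attenuating apoptosis.
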