Addgene plasmid #185142: MAHS_RAMVA_Tanaka pSecTag (pBS0253)
Purpose: For the mammalian expression of the tardigrade protein MAHS_RAMVA. This is one of the bottom performing targets in our apoptosis assay (it induced apoptosis).
Depositing lab: Pamela Silver. Depositing organization: Harvard Medical School. Publication: Natural and Designed Proteins Inspired by Extremotolerant Organisms Can Form Condensates and Attenuate Apoptosis in Human Cells. Veling MT, Nguyen DT, Thadani NN, Oster ME, Rollins NJ, Brock KP, Bethel NP, Lim S, Baker D, Way JC, Marks DS, Chang RL, Silver PA. ACS Synth Biol. 2022 Mar 18;11(3):1292-1302. doi: 10.1021/acssynbio.1c00572. Epub 2022 Feb 18. PubMed 35176859.
Backbone
  Vector backbone: YK 02
  Vector type: Mammalian Expression
Growth in bacteria
  Bacterial resistance: Ampicillin, 100 μg/mL
  Growth temperature: 37°C
  Growth strain: DH5alpha
  Copy number: High Copy
Gene/Insert
  Gene/Insert name: MAHS_RAMVA
  Species: R. varieornatus
  Insert size (bp): 771
  Cloning method: Gibson Cloning
Terms and licenses: Academic/Nonprofit Terms; Industry Terms: Not Available to Industry
Depositor comments: This is one of the bottom performing targets in our apoptosis assay (it induced apoptosis). See supplemental table 2 in our paper to see its performance in our assay. The negative control for this assay is pSecTag2 B which can be obtained from Thermo here https://www.thermofisher.com/order/catalog/product/V90020
How to cite: MAHS_RAMVA_Tanaka pSecTag (pBS0253) was a gift from Pamela Silver (Addgene plasmid # 185142 ; http://n2t.net/addgene:185142 ; RRID:Addgene_185142)
