>Addgene plasmid #185142 | MAHS_RAMVA_Tanaka pSecTag (pBS0253) | depositor partial sequence | sequence record 359012 | This is the insert sequence
ATGGATTACAAGGATGATGATGATAAGATGATGTCCAGATACCTGCTGCGCGATGTCCAGGCTGTATTAC
GCGGAGTTCGCAAAGTGGCCGAGAGTAGCTTAAAGCTGGAGACGGAGAAAGTCAGTCTGCGGCTTGGTGA
CTTTCGGTCACAGCCTTCCCTTCGCAGTGTGCCTGCTTCCCTCACAAGTCGATCACAGGCATTTAGCCTA
CAGGAGATAGCTGCTCGTGCCGGAGTTGTTCTGCGAGGAGTGCAACAACAGTTCCGAAACGTCACTGGAG
TGAATGCCGCTCCTGTTGTAGCCTTTGATAATGGATCAGTTCTATACAGTGAAAGAATCCACTCGCAGAG
TTCGCAGAAGCAGGCCCCGACTACAGTACCAACAGGATCCGTCAGCAATTCCCCTCAACCGGAAGGAAAG
GCAAACGAAGCTGCTGAACGCGCAAAACAGTTTATGAATCCTCCAGTTGCGCCAATGGATCCTGTCGACA
AGAATGAATTTGTCGCCATGCCGGAGATGGGTCGTAGTAATGGAAATGGAGAAAACAAACAAGCTGCTGA
TTTCATGAAAAACCAAGGTGACACCGATATGGATTCCCAGTACGCGCCTGATTCATCGAAGAACACGAAA
TCGGTTCCCACGAAGGAAATCGTTGCTGAAGATGGTTCGATGAGCATTGAGGATATCAAGAAAGCTACGC
AGGTTACTCCTGGAGTTGCAGTTAAAAACGAGGGTGTTTAGGGGTGTTTGTGGTTTTGTTGTGTGGTATT
G
